Addgene plasmid #134887: pCAT219
Purpose: Bacterial expression
Depositing lab: Thomas Howard. Depositing organization: Newcastle University (UK). Publication: pCAT vectors overcome inefficient electroporation of Cupriavidus necator H16. Azubuike CC, Gatehouse AMR, Howard TP. N Biotechnol. 2021 Nov 25;65:20-30. doi: 10.1016/j.nbt.2021.07.003. Epub 2021 Jul 29. PubMed 34333160.
Backbone
  Vector backbone: pBBR1MCS-2
  Vector type: Bacterial Expression, Synthetic Biology
Growth in bacteria
  Bacterial resistance: Kanamycin, 50 μg/mL
  Growth temperature: 37°C
  Growth strain: DH5alpha
  Copy number: Low Copy
Gene/Insert
  Gene/Insert name: mRFP1
  Species: Synthetic
  Insert size (bp): 922
  Cloning method: Unknown
Terms and licenses: Academic/Nonprofit Terms; Industry Terms: Not Available to Industry
Depositor comments: Plasmid parts were assembled using Golden gate method
How to cite: pCAT219 was a gift from Thomas Howard (Addgene plasmid # 134887 ; http://n2t.net/addgene:134887 ; RRID:Addgene_134887)
