[The description below was written by a language model from this plasmid's Addgene catalogue record and pLannotate feature annotations shown in this document.]
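Description:
pCAT219 is a compact (about 3.6 kb) broad-host-range bacterial expression plasmid derived from pBBR1MCS-2 and assembled from modular parts by Golden Gate cloning. It replicates through the pBBR1 oriV together with the adjacent pBBR1 Rep gene, a self-contained replicon from Bordetella bronchiseptica that functions in many Gram-negative bacteria as well as in E. coli, where the record lists it as low copy. Selection is by kanamycin, conferred by an aph(3')-Ia aminoglycoside phosphotransferase gene oriented opposite to the reporter cassette. No mobilisation region or other backbone features were annotated, in keeping with the small size of the plasmid.

The payload is a synthetic reporter cassette of roughly 0.9 kb encoding mRFP1, a monomeric red fluorescent derivative of DsRed. Expression is driven by a sequence matching part of the constitutive J23119-type promoter from the Registry of Standard Biological Parts, followed by a ribosome binding site related to that of bacteriophage T7 gene 10. Both were detected only as partial matches, so the exact variants used are not defined by the annotation. Transcription is stopped by tandem rrnB T1 and T7Te terminators, which insulate the cassette from the neighbouring resistance gene.

The depositor and repository-sequenced records differ by only two nucleotides in length and show the same eight features in the same order. The plasmid belongs to the pCAT vector series, developed to address inefficient electroporation of Cupriavidus necator H16. The constitutive red fluorescence would give a simple readout of plasmid uptake and expression in such hosts, although the record states its purpose only as bacterial expression.
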