Features (pLannotate 1.2.2; 8 found; start..end, strand, type, name):
     41..65      +  promoter       J23119(SpeI) promoter (fragment): bacterial promoter (Registry of Standard Biological Parts BBa J23119) modified to end with an SpeI site
     80..98      +  RBS            RBS (fragment): efficient ribosome binding site from bacteriophage T7 gene 10 (Olins and Rangwala, 1989)
    106..783     +  CDS            mRFP1: monomeric derivative of DsRed (Campbell et al., 2002)
    816..887     +  terminator     rrnB T1 terminator: transcription terminator T1 from the E. coli rrnB gene
    903..930     +  terminator     T7Te terminator: phage T7 early transcription terminator
   1004..1819    -  CDS            KanR: aminoglycoside phosphotransferase; aph(3')-Ia; confers resistance to kanamycin in bacteria or G418 (Geneticin®) in eukaryotes
   2066..2835    +  rep_origin     pBBR1 oriV: replication origin of the broad-host-range plasmid pBBR1 from Bordetella bronchiseptica; requires the pBBR1 Rep protein for replication
   2836..3498    +  CDS            pBBR1 Rep: replication protein for the broad-host-range plasmid pBBR1 from Bordetella bronchiseptica
>Addgene plasmid #134887 | pCAT219 | depositor full sequence | sequence record 259195 | Full Sequence
GAACTTAATTAAGCCGCTTCTAGAACGTCTCAATCTCTATTTGACGGCTAGCTCAGTCCTAGGTACAGTG
CTAGCGTACTTTAACTTTAAGAAGGAGATATACATATGGCGAGTAGCGAAGACGTTATCAAAGAGTTCAT
GCGTTTCAAAGTTCGTATGGAAGGTTCCGTTAACGGTCACGAGTTCGAAATCGAAGGTGAAGGTGAAGGT
CGTCCGTACGAAGGTACCCAGACCGCTAAACTGAAAGTTACCAAAGGTGGTCCGCTGCCGTTCGCTTGGG
ACATCCTGTCCCCGCAGTTCCAGTACGGTTCCAAAGCTTACGTTAAACACCCGGCTGACATCCCGGACTA
CCTGAAACTGTCCTTCCCGGAAGGTTTCAAATGGGAACGTGTTATGAACTTCGAAGACGGTGGTGTTGTT
ACCGTTACCCAGGACTCCTCCCTGCAAGACGGTGAGTTCATCTACAAAGTTAAACTGCGTGGTACCAACT
TCCCGTCCGACGGTCCGGTTATGCAGAAAAAAACCATGGGTTGGGAAGCTTCCACCGAACGTATGTACCC
GGAAGACGGTGCTCTGAAAGGTGAAATCAAAATGCGTCTGAAACTGAAAGACGGTGGTCACTACGACGCT
GAAGTTAAAACCACCTACATGGCTAAAAAACCGGTTCAGCTGCCGGGTGCTTACAAAACCGACATCAAAC
TGGACATCACCTCCCACAACGAAGACTACACCATCGTTGAACAGTACGAACGTGCTGAAGGTCGTCACTC
CACCGGTGCTTAAGGATCCAAACTCGAGTAAGGATCTCCAGGCATCAAATAAAACGAAAGGCTCAGTCGA
AAGACTGGGCCTTTCGTTTTATCTGTTGTTTGTCGGTGAACGCTCTCTACTAGAGTCACACTGGCTCACC
TTCGGGTGGGCCTTTCTGCGTTTAAAGCGGCGCGCCGTCCCGTCAAGTCAGCGTAATGCTCTGCCAGTGT
TACAACCAATTAACCAATTCTGATTAGAAAAACTCATCGAGCATCAAATGAAACTGCAATTTATTCATAT
CAGGATTATCAATACCATATTTTTGAAAAAGCCGTTTCTGTAATGAAGGAGAAAACTCACCGAGGCAGTT
CCATAGGATGGCAAGATCCTGGTATCGGTCTGCGATTCCGACTCGTCCAACATCAATACAACCTATTAAT
TTCCCCTCGTCAAAAATAAGGTTATCAAGTGAGAAATCACCATGAGTGACGACTGAATCCGGTGAGAATG
GCAAAAGCTTATGCATTTCTTTCCAGACTTGTTCAACAGGCCAGCCATTACGCTCGTCATCAAAATCACT
CGCATCAACCAAACCGTTATTCATTCGTGATTGCGCCTGAGCGAGACGAAATACGCGATCGCTGTTAAAA
GGACAATTACAAACAGGAATCGAATGCAACCGGCGCAGGAACACTGCCAGCGCATCAACAATATTTTCAC
CTGAATCAGGATATTCTTCTAATACCTGGAATGCTGTTTTCCCGGGGATCGCAGTGGTGAGTAACCATGC
ATCATCAGGAGTACGGATAAAATGCTTGATGGTCGGAAGAGGCATAAATTCCGTCAGCCAGTTTAGTCTG
ACCATCTCATCTGTAACATCATTGGCAACGCTACCTTTGCCATGTTTCAGAAACAACTCTGGCGCATCGG
GCTTCCCATACAATCGATAGATTGTCGCACCTGATTGCCCGACATTATCGCGAGCCCATTTATACCCATA
TAAATCAGCATCCATGTTGGAATTTAATCGCGGCCTCGAGCAAGACGTTTCCCGTTGAATATGGCTCATA
ACACCCCTTGTATTACTGTTTATGTAAGCAGACAGTTTTATTGTTCATGATGATATATTTTTATCTTGTG
CAATGTAACATCAGAGATTTTGAGACACAACGTGGCTTTCCAGGTGGCCGGCCCTTCGCAAAGTCGTGAC
CGCCTACGGCGGCTGCGGCGCCCTACGGGCTTGCTCTCCGGGCTTCGCCCTGCGCGGTCGCTGCGCTCCC
TTGCCAGCCCGTGGATATGTGGACGATGGCCGCGAGCGGCCACCGGCTGGCTCGCTTCGCTCGGCCCGTG
GACAACCCTGCTGGACAAGCTGATGGACAGGCTGCGCCTGCCCACGAGCTTGACCACAGGGATTGCCCAC
CGGCTACCCAGCCTTCGACCACATACCCACCGGCTCCAACTGCGCGGCCTGCGGCCTTGCCCCATCAATT
TTTTTAATTTTCTCTGGGGAAAAGCCTCCGGCCTGCGGCCTGCGCGCTTCGCTTGCCGGTTGGACACCAA
GTGGAAGGCGGGTCAAGGCTCGCGCAGCGACCGCGCAGCGGCTTGGCCTTGACGCGCCTGGAACGACCCA
AGCCTATGCGAGTGGGGGCAGTCGAAGGCGAAGCCCGCCCGCCTGCCCCCCGAGCCTCACGGCGGCGAGT
GCGGGGGTTCCAAGGGGGCAGCGCCACCTTGGGCAAGGCCGAAGGCCGCGCAGTCGATCAACAAGCCCCG
GAGGGGCCACTTTTTGCCGGAGGGGGAGCCGCGCCGAAGGCGTGGGGGAACCCCGCAGGGGTGCCCTTCT
TTGGGCACCAAAGAACTAGATATAGGGCGAAATGCGAAAGACTTAAAAATCAACAACTTAAAAAAGGGGG
GTACGCAACAGCTCATTGCGGCACCCCCCGCAATAGCTCATTGCGTAGGTTAAAGAAAATCTGTAATTGA
CTGCCACTTTTACGCAACGCATAATTGTTGTCGCGCTGCCGAAAAGTTGCAGCTGATTGCGCATGGTGCC
GCAACCGTGCGGCACCCTACCGCATGGAGATAAGCATGGCCACGCAGTCCAGAGAAATCGGCATTCAAGC
CAAGAACAAGCCCGGTCACTGGGTGCAAACGGAACGCAAAGCGCATGAGGCGTGGGCCGGGCTTATTGCG
AGGAAACCCACGGCGGCAATGCTGCTGCATCACCTCGTGGCGCAGATGGGCCACCAGAACGCCGTGGTGG
TCAGCCAGAAGACACTTTCCAAGCTCATCGGACGTTCTTTGCGGACGGTCCAATACGCAGTCAAGGACTT
GGTGGCCGAGCGCTGGATCTCCGTCGTGAAGCTCAACGGCCCCGGCACCGTGTCGGCCTACGTGGTCAAT
GACCGCGTGGCGTGGGGCCAGCCCCGCGACCAGTTGCGCCTGTCGGTGTTCAGTGCCGCCGTGGTGGTTG
ATCACGACGACCAGGACGAATCGCTGTTGGGGCATGGCGACCTGCGCCGCATCCCGACCCTGTATCCGGG
CGAGCAGCAACTACCGACCGGCCCCGGCGAGGAGCCGCCCAGCCAGCCCGGCATTCCGGGCATGGAACCA
GACCTGCCAGCCTTGACCGAAACGGAGGAATGGGAACGGCGCGGGCAGCAGCGCCTGCCGATGCCCGATG
AGCCGTGTTTTCTGGACGATGGCGAGCCGTTGGAGCCGCCGACACGGGTCACGCTGCCGCGCCGGTAGCA
CTTGGGTTGCGCAGCAACCCGTAAGTGCGCTGTTCCAGACTATCGGCTGTAGCCGCCTCGCCGCCCTATA
CCTTGTCTG
