Features (pLannotate 1.2.2; 8 found; start..end, strand, type, name):
      8..32      +  promoter       J23119(SpeI) promoter (fragment): bacterial promoter (Registry of Standard Biological Parts BBa J23119) modified to end with an SpeI site
     47..65      +  RBS            RBS (fragment): efficient ribosome binding site from bacteriophage T7 gene 10 (Olins and Rangwala, 1989)
     73..750     +  CDS            mRFP1: monomeric derivative of DsRed (Campbell et al., 2002)
    783..854     +  terminator     rrnB T1 terminator: transcription terminator T1 from the E. coli rrnB gene
    870..897     +  terminator     T7Te terminator: phage T7 early transcription terminator
    971..1786    -  CDS            KanR: aminoglycoside phosphotransferase; aph(3')-Ia; confers resistance to kanamycin in bacteria or G418 (Geneticin®) in eukaryotes
   2033..2804    +  rep_origin     pBBR1 oriV: replication origin of the broad-host-range plasmid pBBR1 from Bordetella bronchiseptica; requires the pBBR1 Rep protein for replication
   2805..3467    +  CDS            pBBR1 Rep: replication protein for the broad-host-range plasmid pBBR1 from Bordetella bronchiseptica
>Addgene plasmid #134887 | pCAT219 | addgene full sequence | sequence record 269501 | Addgene NGS Result
TCTCTATTTGACGGCTAGCTCAGTCCTAGGTACAGTGCTAGCGTACTTTAACTTTAAGAAGGAGATATAC
ATATGGCGAGTAGCGAAGACGTTATCAAAGAGTTCATGCGTTTCAAAGTTCGTATGGAAGGTTCCGTTAA
CGGTCACGAGTTCGAAATCGAAGGTGAAGGTGAAGGTCGTCCGTACGAAGGTACCCAGACCGCTAAACTG
AAAGTTACCAAAGGTGGTCCGCTGCCGTTCGCTTGGGACATCCTGTCCCCGCAGTTCCAGTACGGTTCCA
AAGCTTACGTTAAACACCCGGCTGACATCCCGGACTACCTGAAACTGTCCTTCCCGGAAGGTTTCAAATG
GGAACGTGTTATGAACTTCGAAGACGGTGGTGTTGTTACCGTTACCCAGGACTCCTCCCTGCAAGACGGT
GAGTTCATCTACAAAGTTAAACTGCGTGGTACCAACTTCCCGTCCGACGGTCCGGTTATGCAGAAAAAAA
CCATGGGTTGGGAAGCTTCCACCGAACGTATGTACCCGGAAGACGGTGCTCTGAAAGGTGAAATCAAAAT
GCGTCTGAAACTGAAAGACGGTGGTCACTACGACGCTGAAGTTAAAACCACCTACATGGCTAAAAAACCG
GTTCAGCTGCCGGGTGCTTACAAAACCGACATCAAACTGGACATCACCTCCCACAACGAAGACTACACCA
TCGTTGAACAGTACGAACGTGCTGAAGGTCGTCACTCCACCGGTGCTTAAGGATCCAAACTCGAGTAAGG
ATCTCCAGGCATCAAATAAAACGAAAGGCTCAGTCGAAAGACTGGGCCTTTCGTTTTATCTGTTGTTTGT
CGGTGAACGCTCTCTACTAGAGTCACACTGGCTCACCTTCGGGTGGGCCTTTCTGCGTTTAAAGCGGCGC
GCCGTCCCGTCAAGTCAGCGTAATGCTCTGCCAGTGTTACAACCAATTAACCAATTCTGATTAGAAAAAC
TCATCGAGCATCAAATGAAACTGCAATTTATTCATATCAGGATTATCAATACCATATTTTTGAAAAAGCC
GTTTCTGTAATGAAGGAGAAAACTCACCGAGGCAGTTCCATAGGATGGCAAGATCCTGGTATCGGTCTGC
GATTCCGACTCGTCCAACATCAATACAACCTATTAATTTCCCCTCGTCAAAAATAAGGTTATCAAGTGAG
AAATCACCATGAGTGACGACTGAATCCGGTGAGAATGGCAAAAGCTTATGCATTTCTTTCCAGACTTGTT
CAACAGGCCAGCCATTACGCTCGTCATCAAAATCACTCGCATCAACCAAACCGTTATTCATTCGTGATTG
CGCCTGAGCGAGACGAAATACGCGATCGCTGTTAAAAGGACAATTACAAACAGGAATCGAATGCAACCGG
CGCAGGAACACTGCCAGCGCATCAACAATATTTTCACCTGAATCAGGATATTCTTCTAATACCTGGAATG
CTGTTTTCCCGGGGATCGCAGTGGTGAGTAACCATGCATCATCAGGAGTACGGATAAAATGCTTGATGGT
CGGAAGAGGCATAAATTCCGTCAGCCAGTTTAGTCTGACCATCTCATCTGTAACATCATTGGCAACGCTA
CCTTTGCCATGTTTCAGAAACAACTCTGGCGCATCGGGCTTCCCATACAATCGATAGATTGTCGCACCTG
ATTGCCCGACATTATCGCGAGCCCATTTATACCCATATAAATCAGCATCCATGTTGGAATTTAATCGCGG
CCTCGAGCAAGACGTTTCCCGTTGAATATGGCTCATAACACCCCTTGTATTACTGTTTATGTAAGCAGAC
AGTTTTATTGTTCATGATGATATATTTTTATCTTGTGCAATGTAACATCAGAGATTTTGAGACACAACGT
GGCTTTCCAGGTGGCCGGCCCTTCGCAAAGTCGTGACCGCCTACGGCGGCTGCGGCGCCCTACGGGCTTG
CTCTCCGGGCTTCGCCCTGCGCGGTCGCTGCGCTCCCTTGCCAGCCCGTGGATATGTGGACGATGGCCGC
GAGCGGCCACCGGCTGGCTCGCTTCGCTCGGCCCGTGGACAACCCTGCTGGACAAGCTGATGGACAGGCT
GCGCCTGCCCACGAGCTTGACCACAGGGATTGCCCACCGGCTACCCAGCCTTCGACCACATACCCACCGG
CTCCAACTGCGCGGCCTGCGGCCTTGCCCCATCAATTTTTTTAATTTTCTCTGGGGAAAAGCCTCCGGCC
TGCGGCCTGCGCGCTTCGCTTGCCGGTTGGACACCAAGTGGAAGGCGGGTCAAGGCTCGCGCAGCGACCG
CGCAGCGGCTTGGCCTTGACGCGCCTGGAACGACCCAAGCCTATGCGAGTGGGGGCAGTCGAAGGGCGAA
GCCCGCCCGCCTGCCCCCCGAGCCTCACGGCGGCGAGTGCGGGGGTTCCAAGGGGGCAGCGCCACCTTGG
GCAAGGCCGAAGGCCGCGCAGTCGATCAACAAGCCCCGGAGGGGCCACTTTTTGCCGGAGGGGGAGCCGC
GCCGAAGGCGTGGGGGAACCCCGCAGGGGTGCCCTTCTTTGGGCACCAAAGAACTAGATATAGGGCGAAA
TGCGAAAGACTTAAAAATCAACAACTTAAAAAAGGGGGGTACGCAACAGCTCATTGCGGCACCCCCCGCA
ATAGCTCATTGCGTAGGTTAAAGAAAATCTGTAATTGACTGCCACTTTTACGCAACGCATAATTGTTGTC
GCGCTGCCGAAAAGTTGCAGCTGATTGCGCATGGTGCCGCAACCGTGCGGCACCCCTACCGCATGGAGAT
AAGCATGGCCACGCAGTCCAGAGAAATCGGCATTCAAGCCAAGAACAAGCCCGGTCACTGGGTGCAAACG
GAACGCAAAGCGCATGAGGCGTGGGCCGGGCTTATTGCGAGGAAACCCACGGCGGCAATGCTGCTGCATC
ACCTCGTGGCGCAGATGGGCCACCAGAACGCCGTGGTGGTCAGCCAGAAGACACTTTCCAAGCTCATCGG
ACGTTCTTTGCGGACGGTCCAATACGCAGTCAAGGACTTGGTGGCCGAGCGCTGGATCTCCGTCGTGAAG
CTCAACGGCCCCGGCACCGTGTCGGCCTACGTGGTCAATGACCGCGTGGCGTGGGGCCAGCCCCGCGACC
AGTTGCGCCTGTCGGTGTTCAGTGCCGCCGTGGTGGTTGATCACGACGACCAGGACGAATCGCTGTTGGG
GCATGGCGACCTGCGCCGCATCCCGACCCTGTATCCGGGCGAGCAGCAACTACCGACCGGCCCCGGCGAG
GAGCCGCCCAGCCAGCCCGGCATTCCGGGCATGGAACCAGACCTGCCAGCCTTGACCGAAACGGAGGAAT
GGGAACGGCGCGGGCAGCAGCGCCTGCCGATGCCCGATGAGCCGTGTTTTCTGGACGATGGCGAGCCGTT
GGAGCCGCCGACACGGGTCACGCTGCCGCGCCGGTAGCACTTGGGTTGCGCAGCAACCCGTAAGTGCGCT
GTTCCAGACTATCGGCTGTAGCCGCCTCGCCGCCCTATACCTTGTCTGGAACTTAATTAAGCCGCTTCTA
GAACGTCTCAA
